>Addgene plasmid #178307 | TalO8-GLC3-CFP | addgene full sequence | sequence record 350709 | Addgene NGS Result
TCGCGCGTTTCGGTGATGACGGTGAAAACCTCTGACACATGCAGCTCCCGGAGACGGTCACAGCTTGTCT
GTAAGCGGATGCCGGGAGCAGACAAGCCCGTCAGGGCGCGTCAGCGGGTGTTGGCGGGTGTCGGGGCTGG
CTTAACTATGCGGCATCAGAGCAGATTGTACTGAGAGTGCACCATATGCGGTGTGAAATACCGCACAGAT
GCGTAAGGAGAAAATACCGCATCAGGCGCCATTCGCCATTCAGGCTGCGCAACTGTTGGGAAGGGCGATC
GGTGCGGGCCTCTTCGCTATTACGCCAGCTGGCGAAAGGGGGATGTGCTGCAAGGCGATTAAGTTGGGTA
ACGCCAGGGTTTTCCCAGTCACGACGTTGTAAAACGACGGCCAGTGCCAAGCTTGCATGCCTGCAGGTCG
ACTCTAGAGGATCCCCGGGTACCGAGCTCGCGGCCGCGGTCGAAAAAAGAAAAGGAGAGGGCCAAGAGGG
AGGGCATTGGTGACTATTGAGCACGTGAGTATACGTGATTAAGCACACAAAGGCAGCTTGGAGTATGTCT
GTTATTAATTTCACAGGTAGTTCTGGTCCATTGGTGAAAGTTTGCGGCTTGCAGAGCACAGAGGCCGCAG
AATGTGCTCTAGATTCCGATGCTGACTTGCTGGGTATTATATGTGTGCCCAATAGAAAGAGAACAATTGA
CCCGGTTATTGCAAGGAAAATTTCAAGTCTTGTAAAAGCATATAAAAATAGTTCAGGCACTCCGAAATAC
TTGGTTGGCGTGTTTCGTAATCAACCTAAGGAGGATGTTTTGGCTCTGGTCAATGATTACGGCATTGATA
TCGTCCAACTGCATGGAGATGAGTCGTGGCAAGAATACCAAGAGTTCCTCGGTTTGCCAGTTATTAAAAG
ACTCGTATTTCCAAAAGACTGCAACATACTACTCAGTGCAGCTTCACAGAAACCTCATTCGTTTATTCCC
TTGTTTGATTCAGAAGCAGGTGGGACAGGTGAACTTTTGGATTGGAACTCGATTTCTGACTGGGTTGGAA
GGCAAGAGAGCCCCGAAAGCTTACATTTTATGTTAGCTGGTGGACTGACGCCAGAAAATGTTGGTGATGC
GCTTAGATTAAATGGCGTTATTGGTGTTGATGTAAGCGGAGGTGTGGAGACAAATGGTGTAAAAGACTCT
AACAAAATAGCAAATTTCGTCAAAAATGCTAAGAAATAGGTTATTACTGAGTAGTATTTATTTAAGTATT
GTTTGTGCACTTGCCTGCAGGCCTTTTGAAAAGCAAGCATAAAAGATCTAAACATAAAATCTGTAAAATA
ACAAGATGTAAAGATAATGCTAAATCATTTGGCTTTTTGATTGATTGTACAGGAAAATATACATCGCAGG
GGGTTGACTTTTACCATTTCACCGCAATGGAATCAAACTTGTTGAAGAGAATGTTCACAGGCGCATACGC
TACAATGACCCGATTCTTGGTGAATTCTGTAGTCTGTCATCCAGGGGAAGGGCAGGGCACTCATCAACAA
TGTGATAGTCAGAAAGCAATAATGTTTTGTATTCTGATGAGCTTTCACTATCTCTTCCGCAATACCCCTT
TTTGCCTATATTACGGCATCATCTTTCCCCGCGTTCTCGTGGGGGCCAAATAAGCTTTGTCCAAGGGGCT
GTTGCAACGGTAAAGGTAGTCGAGCCAAGTGACACCAGCAAACAAGGAAACAAGGAAGCAAGGAAGGCTT
TCCATTTTCCAATAACGACATGAGTCTATCTATGGTGTATAAAAGTGGCAGGCTTTTCCTACATTTTTTT
TCCCTGATAACTTCCTGTTACTATTTAAGAACACCAAACCAAGTATAAAGAACCGTCAAGAATAAAATGT
CTAAGGGTGAAGAATTGTTCACTGGTGTTGTTCCAATCTTGGTTGAATTGGACGGTGACGTTAACGGTCA
CAAGTTCTCTGTTTCTGGTGAAGGTGAAGGTGACGCTACTTACGGTAAGTTGACTTTGAAGTTCATCTGT
ACTACTGGTAAGTTGCCAGTTCCATGGCCAACTTTGGTTACTACTTTGACTTGGGGTGTTCAATGTTTCG
CTAGATACCCAGACCACATGAAGCAACACGACTTCTTCAAGTCTGCTATGCCAGAAGGTTACGTTCAAGA
AAGAACTATCTTCTTCAAGGACGACGGTAACTACAAGACTAGAGCTGAAGTTAAGTTCGAAGGTGACACT
TTGGTTAACAGAATCGAATTGAAGGGTATCGACTTCAAGGAAGACGGTAACATCTTGGGTCACAAGTTGG
AATACAACTACATCTCTGACAACGTTTACATCACTGCTGACAAGCAAAAGAACGGTATCAAGGCTAACTT
CAAGATCAGACACAACATCGAAGACGGTGGTGTTCAATTGGCTGACCACTACCAACAAAACACTCCAATC
GGTGACGGTCCAGTTTTGTTGCCAGACAACCACTACTTGTCTACTCAATCTAAGTTGTCTAAGGACCCAA
ACGAAAAGAGAGACCACATGGTTTTGTTGGAATTCGTTACTGCTGCTGGTATCACTTTGGGTATGGACGA
ATTGTACAAGTAAGGCGCGCCACTTCTAAATAAGCGAATTTCTTATGATTTATGATTTTTATTATTAAAT
AAGTTATAAAAAAAATAAGTGTATACAAATTTTAAAGTGACTCTTAGGTTTTAAAACGAAAATTCTTATT
CTTGAGTAACTCTTTCCTGTAGGTCAGGTTGCTTTCTCAGGTATAGTATGAGGTCGCTCTTATTGACCAC
ACCTCTACCGGCAGATCCGCTAGGGATAACAGGGTAATATAGATCTGTTTAGCTTGCCTCGTCCCCCTTT
TCTCGGTCTTGCAAACAACCGCCGGCAGCTTAGTATATAAATACACATGTACATACCTCTCTCCGTATCC
TCGTAATCATTTTCTTGTATTTATCGTCTTTTCGCTGTAAAAACTTTATCACACTTATCTCAAATACACT
TATTAACCGCTTTTACTATTATCTTCTACGCTGACAGTAATATCAAACAGTGACACATATTAAACACAGT
GGTTTCTTTGCATAAACACCATCAGCCTCAAGTCGTCAAGTAAAGATTTCGTGTTCATGCAGATAGATAA
CAATCTATATGTTGATAATTAGCGTTGCCTCATCAATGCGAGATCCGTTTAACCGGACCCTAGTGCACTT
ACCCCACGTTCGGTCCACTGTGTGCCGAACTAGCAATTGTGAGCGGATAACAATTACTAGCAATTGTGAG
CGGATAACAATTACTAGCAATTGTGAGCGGATAACAATTACTAGCAATTGTGAGCGGATAACAATTACTA
GCAATTGTGAGCAGATAACAATTACTAGCAATTGTGAGCGGATAACAATTACTAGCAATTATGAGCGGAT
AACAATTACTAGCAATTGTGAGCGGATAACAATACTAGTTCCTTCACTATTTTAACATGTGGCGGCCGCG
TAATCATGGTCATAGCTGTTTCCTGTGTGAAATTGTTATCCGCTCACAATTCCACACAACATACGAGCCG
GAAGCATAAAGTGTAAAGCCTGGGGTGCCTAATGAGTGAGCTAACTCACATTAATTGCGTTGCGCTCACT
GCCCGCTTTCCAGTCGGGAAACCTGTCGTGCCAGCTGCATTAATGAATCGGCCAACGCGCGGGGAGAGGC
GGTTTGCGTATTGGGCGCTCTTCCGCTTCCTCGCTCACTGACTCGCTGCGCTCGGTCGTTCGGCTGCGGC
GAGCGGTATCAGCTCACTCAAAGGCGGTAATACGGTTATCCACAGAATCAGGGGATAACGCAGGAAAGAA
CATGTGAGCAAAAGGCCAGCAAAAGGCCAGGAACCGTAAAAAGGCCGCGTTGCTGGCGTTTTTCCATAGG
CTCCGCCCCCCTGACGAGCATCACAAAAATCGACGCTCAAGTCAGAGGTGGCGAAACCCGACAGGACTAT
AAAGATACCAGGCGTTTCCCCCTGGAAGCTCCCTCGTGCGCTCTCCTGTTCCGACCCTGCCGCTTACCGG
ATACCTGTCCGCCTTTCTCCCTTCGGGAAGCGTGGCGCTTTCTCATAGCTCACGCTGTAGGTATCTCAGT
TCGGTGTAGGTCGTTCGCTCCAAGCTGGGCTGTGTGCACGAACCCCCCGTTCAGCCCGACCGCTGCGCCT
TATCCGGTAACTATCGTCTTGAGTCCAACCCGGTAAGACACGACTTATCGCCACTGGCAGCAGCCACTGG
TAACAGGATTAGCAGAGCGAGGTATGTAGGCGGTGCTACAGAGTTCTTGAAGTGGTGGCCTAACTACGGC
TACACTAGAAGAACAGTATTTGGTATCTGCGCTCTGCTGAAGCCAGTTACCTTCGGAAAAAGAGTTGGTA
GCTCTTGATCCGGCAAACAAACCACCGCTGGTAGCGGTGGTTTTTTTGTTTGCAAGCAGCAGATTACGCG
CAGAAAAAAAGGATCTCAAGAAGATCCTTTGATCTTTTCTACGGGGTCTGACGCTCAGTGGAACGAAAAC
TCACGTTAAGGGATTTTGGTCATGAGATTATCAAAAAGGATCTTCACCTAGATCCTTTTAAATTAAAAAT
GAAGTTTTAAATCAATCTAAAGTATATATGAGTAAACTTGGTCTGACAGTTACCAATGCTTAATCAGTGA
GGCACCTATCTCAGCGATCTGTCTATTTCGTTCATCCATAGTTGCCTGACTCCCCGTCGTGTAGATAACT
ACGATACGGGAGGGCTTACCATCTGGCCCCAGTGCTGCAATGATACCGCGAGACCCACGCTCACCGGCTC
CAGATTTATCAGCAATAAACCAGCCAGCCGGAAGGGCCGAGCGCAGAAGTGGTCCTGCAACTTTATCCGC
CTCCATCCAGTCTATTAATTGTTGCCGGGAAGCTAGAGTAAGTAGTTCGCCAGTTAATAGTTTGCGCAAC
GTTGTTGCCATTGCTACAGGCATCGTGGTGTCACGCTCGTCGTTTGGTATGGCTTCATTCAGCTCCGGTT
CCCAACGATCAAGGCGAGTTACATGATCCCCCATGTTGTGCAAAAAAGCGGTTAGCTCCTTCGGTCCTCC
GATCGTTGTCAGAAGTAAGTTGGCCGCAGTGTTATCACTCATGGTTATGGCAGCACTGCATAATTCTCTT
ACTGTCATGCCATCCGTAAGATGCTTTTCTGTGACTGGTGAGTACTCAACCAAGTCATTCTGAGAATAGT
GTATGCGGCGACCGAGTTGCTCTTGCCCGGCGTCAATACGGGATAATACCGCGCCACATAGCAGAACTTT
AAAAGTGCTCATCATTGGAAAACGTTCTTCGGGGCGAAAACTCTCAAGGATCTTACCGCTGTTGAGATCC
AGTTCGATGTAACCCACTCGTGCACCCAACTGATCTTCAGCATCTTTTACTTTCACCAGCGTTTCTGGGT
GAGCAAAAACAGGAAGGCAAAATGCCGCAAAAAAGGGAATAAGGGCGACACGGAAATGTTGAATACTCAT
ACTCTTCCTTTTTCAATATTATTGAAGCATTTATCAGGGTTATTGTCTCATGAGCGGATACATATTTGAA
TGTATTTAGAAAAATAAACAAATAGGGGTTCCGCGCACATTTCCCCGAAAAGTGCCACCTGACGTCTAAG
AAACCATTATTATCATGACATTAACCTATAAAAATAGGCGTATCACGAGGCCCTTTCGTC
Features (pLannotate 1.2.2; 23 found; start..end, strand, type, name):
    137..236     +  misc_feature   bom (fragment): basis of mobility region from pBR322
    242..396     -  CDS            lacZα (fragment): LacZα fragment of β-galactosidase; lacZ fragment
    399..450     -  misc_feature   MCS (fragment): pUC18/19 multiple cloning site
    457..554     +  promoter       TRP1 promoter: S. cerevisiae TRP1
    555..1229    +  CDS            TRP1: phosphoribosylanthranilate isomerase, required for tryptophan biosynthesis; S. cerevisiae TRP1; yeast auxotrophic marker
   1890..2600    +  CDS            SCFP3A: SCFP3A is a basic (constitutively fluorescent) cyan fluorescent protein published in 2006, derived from Aequorea victoria. It is reported to be a very rapidly-maturing monomer with low acid sensitivity.
   2624..2811    +  terminator     ADH1 terminator: S. cerevisiae ADH1; transcription terminator for the S. cerevisiae alcohol dehydrogenase 1 (ADH1) gene
   2866..3250    +  rep_origin     ARS1 (fragment): S. cerevisiae autonomously replicating sequence ARS1/ARS416
   3257..3273    +  protein_bind   lac operator: The lac repressor binds to the lac operator to inhibit transcription in E. coli. This inhibition can be relieved by adding lactose or isopropyl-β-D-thiogalactopyranoside (IPTG). lac repressor encoded by lacI
   3284..3300    +  protein_bind   lac operator: The lac repressor binds to the lac operator to inhibit transcription in E. coli. This inhibition can be relieved by adding lactose or isopropyl-β-D-thiogalactopyranoside (IPTG). lac repressor encoded by lacI
   3311..3327    +  protein_bind   lac operator: The lac repressor binds to the lac operator to inhibit transcription in E. coli. This inhibition can be relieved by adding lactose or isopropyl-β-D-thiogalactopyranoside (IPTG). lac repressor encoded by lacI
   3338..3354    +  protein_bind   lac operator: The lac repressor binds to the lac operator to inhibit transcription in E. coli. This inhibition can be relieved by adding lactose or isopropyl-β-D-thiogalactopyranoside (IPTG). lac repressor encoded by lacI
   3392..3408    +  protein_bind   lac operator: The lac repressor binds to the lac operator to inhibit transcription in E. coli. This inhibition can be relieved by adding lactose or isopropyl-β-D-thiogalactopyranoside (IPTG). lac repressor encoded by lacI
   3417..3437    +  protein_bind   lac operator (fragment): The lac repressor binds to the lac operator to inhibit transcription in E. coli. This inhibition can be relieved by adding lactose or isopropyl-β-D-thiogalactopyranoside (IPTG). lac repressor encoded by lacI
   3446..3462    +  protein_bind   lac operator: The lac repressor binds to the lac operator to inhibit transcription in E. coli. This inhibition can be relieved by adding lactose or isopropyl-β-D-thiogalactopyranoside (IPTG). lac repressor encoded by lacI
   3533..3549    -  protein_bind   lac operator: The lac repressor binds to the lac operator to inhibit transcription in E. coli. This inhibition can be relieved by adding lactose or isopropyl-β-D-thiogalactopyranoside (IPTG). lac repressor encoded by lacI
   3557..3587    -  promoter       lac promoter: promoter for the E. coli lac operon
   3602..3623    -  protein_bind   CAP binding site: CAP binding activates transcription in the presence of cAMP. E. coli catabolite activator protein
   3636..3728    -  CDS            lacI (fragment): lac repressor; lacI; The lac repressor binds to the lac operator to inhibit transcription in E. coli. This inhibition can be relieved by adding lactose or isopropyl-β-D-thiogalactopyranoside (IPTG).
   3911..4499    -  rep_origin     ori: high-copy-number ColE1/pMB1/pBR322/pUC origin of replication
   4670..5530    -  CDS            AmpR: β-lactamase; bla; confers resistance to ampicillin, carbenicillin, and related antibiotics
   5531..5635    -  promoter       AmpR promoter: bla
   5730..35      +  CDS            rop (fragment) (across the origin): Rop protein, which maintains plasmids at low copy number; rop
