[The description below was written by a language model from this plasmid's Addgene catalogue record and pLannotate feature annotations shown in this document.]
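Description:
TalO8-GLC3-CFP is a yeast expression plasmid built on a pUC backbone that has been modified by insertion of a TRP1–ARS–8xLacO module. In E. coli it replicates from the high-copy ColE1/pUC origin and is selected with ampicillin through the β-lactamase gene. In Saccharomyces cerevisiae it is maintained episomally by an ARS1 fragment and selected by tryptophan prototrophy through TRP1 expressed from its own promoter. No centromere or 2μ element is annotated. The sequenced record is about 5.7 kb and also carries pUC-derived remnants: lacZα and polylinker fragments, the lac promoter with its CAP site, and short lacI, bom and rop fragments.

The payload is a synthetic reporter cassette of roughly 1.4 kb, assembled by Gibson cloning, in which the GLC3 promoter drives a cyan fluorescent protein followed by the ADH1 terminator. The feature table identifies the CFP as the Aequorea-derived monomeric variant SCFP3A. The GLC3 promoter itself is not annotated, but it presumably occupies the unannotated stretch between TRP1 and the CFP coding sequence. Next to the ARS is a cluster of closely spaced lac operator sites, corresponding to the 8xLacO array; the annotation shows seven in tandem (one called as a fragment), plus the native operator at the pUC lac promoter.

The depositor describes this as a CoTrIP plasmid. In designs of this kind, a lac operator array serves as a handle for LacI-based capture of the plasmid with its associated factors, although the record does not expand the acronym or describe the procedure. The associated publication concerns Rvb1/Rvb2 proteins coupling transcription and translation during glucose starvation, which fits a use in studying factors associated with the GLC3 promoter-driven reporter.
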