Addgene plasmid #178307: TalO8-GLC3-CFP
Purpose: CoTrIP plasmid with GLC3 promoter driving CFP's expression
Depositing lab: Brian Zid. Depositing organization: University of California, San Diego (UCSD). Publication: Rvb1/Rvb2 proteins couple transcription and translation during glucose starvation. Chen YS, Hou W, Tracy S, Harvey AT, Harjono V, Xu F, Moresco JJ, Yates JR 3rd, Zid BM. eLife. 2022 Sep 15;11. pii: 76965. doi: 10.7554/eLife.76965. PubMed 36107469.
Backbone
  Vector backbone: pUC
  Backbone size w/o insert (bp): 2700
  Modifications to backbone: Insertion of Trp1-ARS-8xLacO
  Vector type: Yeast Expression
  Selectable markers: TRP1
Growth in bacteria
  Bacterial resistance: Ampicillin, 100 μg/mL
  Growth temperature: 37°C
  Growth strain: DH5alpha
  Copy number: Unknown
Gene/Insert
  Gene/Insert name: Glc3pr-CFP-tAdh1
  Species: Synthetic
  Insert size (bp): 1400
  Promoter: GLC3
  Cloning method: Gibson Cloning
  Sequencing primers: 5′ M13; 3′ M13
Terms and licenses: Academic/Nonprofit Terms; Industry Terms: Not Available to Industry
Depositor comments: Please visit https://doi.org/10.1101/2021.10.17.464753 for bioRxiv preprint.
How to cite: TalO8-GLC3-CFP was a gift from Brian Zid (Addgene plasmid # 178307 ; http://n2t.net/addgene:178307 ; RRID:Addgene_178307)
